>Addgene plasmid #170704 | tetO-SRF | addgene full sequence | sequence record 347568 | Addgene NGS Result
ACGTCGACGGATCGGGAGATCTCCCGATCCCCTATGGTGCACTCTCAGTACAATCTGCTCTGATGCCGCA
TAGTTAAGCCAGTATCTGCTCCCTGCTTGTGTGTTGGAGGTCGCTGAGTAGTGCGCGAGCAAAATTTAAG
CTACAACAAGGCAAGGCTTGACCGACAATTGCATGAAGAATCTGCTTAGGGTTAGGCGTTTTGCGCTGCT
TCGCGATGTACGGGCCAGATATACGCGTTGACATTGATTATTGACTAGTTATTAATAGTAATCAATTACG
GGGTCATTAGTTCATAGCCCATATATGGAGTTCCGCGTTACATAACTTACGGTAAATGGCCCGCCTGGCT
GACCGCCCAACGACCCCCGCCCATTGACGTCAATAATGACGTATGTTCCCATAGTAACGCCAATAGGGAC
TTTCCATTGACGTCAATGGGTGGAGTATTTACGGTAAACTGCCCACTTGGCAGTACATCAAGTGTATCAT
ATGCCAAGTACGCCCCCTATTGACGTCAATGACGGTAAATGGCCCGCCTGGCATTATGCCCAGTACATGA
CCTTATGGGACTTTCCTACTTGGCAGTACATCTACGTATTAGTCATCGCTATTACCATGGTGATGCGGTT
TTGGCAGTACATCAATGGGCGTGGATAGCGGTTTGACTCACGGGGATTTCCAAGTCTCCACCCCATTGAC
GTCAATGGGAGTTTGTTTTGGCACCAAAATCAACGGGACTTTCCAAAATGTCGTAACAACTCCGCCCCAT
TGACGCAAATGGGCGGTAGGCGTGTACGGTGGGAGGTCTATATAAGCAGCGCGTTTTGCCTGTACTGGGT
CTCTCTGGTTAGACCAGATCTGAGCCTGGGAGCTCTCTGGCTAACTAGGGAACCCACTGCTTAAGCCTCA
ATAAAGCTTGCCTTGAGTGCTTCAAGTAGTGTGTGCCCGTCTGTTGTGTGACTCTGGTAACTAGAGATCC
CTCAGACCCTTTTAGTCAGTGTGGAAAATCTCTAGCAGTGGCGCCCGAACAGGGACTTGAAAGCGAAAGG
GAAACCAGAGGAGCTCTCTCGACGCAGGACTCGGCTTGCTGAAGCGCGCACGGCAAGAGGCGAGGGGCGG
CGACTGGTGAGTACGCCAAAAATTTTGACTAGCGGAGGCTAGAAGGAGAGAGATGGGTGCGAGAGCGTCA
GTATTAAGCGGGGGAGAATTAGATCGCGATGGGAAAAAATTCGGTTAAGGCCAGGGGGAAAGAAAAAATA
TAAATTAAAACATATAGTATGGGCAAGCAGGGAGCTAGAACGATTCGCAGTTAATCCTGGCCTGTTAGAA
ACATCAGAAGGCTGTAGACAAATACTGGGACAGCTACAACCATCCCTTCAGACAGGATCAGAAGAACTTA
GATCATTATATAATACAGTAGCAACCCTCTATTGTGTGCATCAAAGGATAGAGATAAAAGACACCAAGGA
AGCTTTAGACAAGATAGAGGAAGAGCAAAACAAAAGTAAGACCACCGCACAGCAAGCGGCCGCTGATCTT
CAGACCTGGAGGAGGAGATATGAGGGACAATTGGAGAAGTGAATTATATAAATATAAAGTAGTAAAAATT
GAACCATTAGGAGTAGCACCCACCAAGGCAAAGAGAAGAGTGGTGCAGAGAGAAAAAAGAGCAGTGGGAA
TAGGAGCTTTGTTCCTTGGGTTCTTGGGAGCAGCAGGAAGCACTATGGGCGCAGCGTCAATGACGCTGAC
GGTACAGGCCAGACAATTATTGTCTGGTATAGTGCAGCAGCAGAACAATTTGCTGAGGGCTATTGAGGCG
CAACAGCATCTGTTGCAACTCACAGTCTGGGGCATCAAGCAGCTCCAGGCAAGAATCCTGGCTGTGGAAA
GATACCTAAAGGATCAACAGCTCCTGGGGATTTGGGGTTGCTCTGGAAAACTCATTTGCACCACTGCTGT
GCCTTGGAATGCTAGTTGGAGTAATAAATCTCTGGAACAGATTTGGAATCACACGACCTGGATGGAGTGG
GACAGAGAAATTAACAATTACACAAGCTTAATACACTCCTTAATTGAAGAATCGCAAAACCAGCAAGAAA
AGAATGAACAAGAATTATTGGAATTAGATAAATGGGCAAGTTTGTGGAATTGGTTTAACATAACAAATTG
GCTGTGGTATATAAAATTATTCATAATGATAGTAGGAGGCTTGGTAGGTTTAAGAATAGTTTTTGCTGTA
CTTTCTATAGTGAATAGAGTTAGGCAGGGATATTCACCATTATCGTTTCAGACCCACCTCCCAACCCCGA
GGGGACCCGACAGGCCCGAAGGAATAGAAGAAGAAGGTGGAGAGAGAGACAGAGACAGATCCATTCGATT
AGTGAACGGATCGGCACTGCGTGCGCCAATTCTGCAGACAAATGGCAGTATTCATCCACAATTTTAAAAG
AAAAGGGGGGATTGGGGGGTACAGTGCAGGGGAAAGAATAGTAGACATAATAGCAACAGACATACAAACT
AAAGAATTACAAAAACAAATTACAAAAATTCAAAATTTTCGGGTTTATTACAGGGACAGCAGAGATCCAG
TTTGGTTATCGAGTTTACCACTCCCTATCAGTGATAGAGAAAAGTGAAAGTCGAGTTTACCACTCCCTAT
CAGTGATAGAGAAAAGTGAAAGTCGAGTTTACCACTCCCTATCAGTGATAGAGAAAAGTGAAAGTCGAGT
TTACCACTCCCTATCAGTGATAGAGAAAAGTGAAAGTCGAGTTTACCACTCCCTATCAGTGATAGAGAAA
AGTGAAAGTCGAGTTTACCACTCCCTATCAGTGATAGAGAAAAGTGAAAGTCGAGTTTACCACTCCCTAT
CAGTGATAGAGAAAAGTGAAAGTCGAGCTCGGTACCCGGGTCGAGGTAGGCGTGTACGGTGGGAGGCCTA
TATAAGCAGAGCTCGTTTAGTGAACCGTCAGATCGCCTGGAGACGCCATCCACGCTGTTTTGACCTCCAT
AGAAGACACCGGGACCGATCCAGCCTCCGCGGCCCCGAATTGTAATACGACTCACTATAGGGAGACCCAA
GCTGGCTAGGTAAGCTTGATCAACAAGTTTGTACAAAAAAGCAGGCTCTTTAAAGGAACCAATTCAGTCG
ACGCCGCCGCGATCGCATGTTACCGACCCAAGCTGGGGCCGCGGCGGCTCTGGGCCGGGGCTCGGCCCTG
GGGGGCAGCCTGAACCGGACCCCGACGGGGCGGCCGGGCGGCGGCGGCGGGACACGCGGGGCTAACGGGG
GCCGGGTCCCCGGGAATGGCGCGGGGCTCGGGCCCGGCCGCCTGGAGCGGGAGGCTGCGGCAGCGGCGGC
AACCACCCCGGCGCCCACCGCGGGGGCCCTCTACAGCGGCAGCGAGGGCGACTCGGAGTCGGGCGAGGAG
GAGGAGCTGGGCGCCGAGCGGCGCGGCCTGAAGCGGAGCCTGAGCGAGATGGAGATCGGTATGGTGGTCG
GTGGGCCCGAGGCGTCGGCAGCGGCCACCGGGGGCTACGGGCCGGTGAGCGGCGCGGTGAGCGGGGCCAA
GCCGGGTAAGAAGACCCGGGGCCGCGTGAAGATCAAGATGGAGTTCATCGACAACAAGCTGCGGCGCTAC
ACGACCTTCAGCAAGAGGAAGACGGGCATCATGAAGAAGGCCTATGAGCTGTCCACGCTGACAGGGACAC
AGGTGCTGTTGCTGGTGGCCAGTGAGACAGGCCATGTGTATACCTTTGCCACCCGAAAACTGCAGCCCAT
GATCACCAGTGAGACCGGCAAGGCACTGATTCAGACCTGCCTCAACTCGCCAGACTCTCCACCCCGTTCA
GACCCCACAACAGACCAGAGAATGAGTGCCACTGGCTTTGAAGAGACAGATCTCACCTACCAGGTGTCGG
AGTCTGACAGCAGTGGGGAGACCAAGGACACACTGAAGCCGGCGTTCACAGTCACCAACCTGCCGGGTAC
AACCTCCACCATCCAAACAGCACCTAGCACCTCTACCACCATGCAAGTCAGCAGCGGCCCCTCCTTTCCC
ATCACCAACTACCTGGCACCAGTGTCTGCTAGTGTCAGCCCCAGTGCTGTCAGCAGTGCCAATGGGACTG
TGCTGAAGAGTACAGGCAGCGGCCCTGTCTCCTCTGGGGGCCTTATGCAGCTGCCTACCAGCTTCACCCT
CATGCCTGGTGGGGCAGTGGCCCAGCAGGTCCCAGTGCAGGCCATTCAAGTGCACCAGGCCCCACAGCAA
GCGTCTCCCTCCCGTGACAGCAGCACAGACCTCACGCAGACCTCCTCCAGCGGGACAGTGACGCTGCCCG
CCACCATCATGACGTCATCCGTGCCCACAACTGTGGGTGGCCACATGATGTACCCTAGCCCGCATGCGGT
GATGTATGCCCCCACCTCGGGCCTGGGTGATGGCAGCCTCACCGTGCTGAATGCCTTCTCCCAGGCACCA
TCCACCATGCAGGTGTCACACAGCCAGGTCCAGGAGCCAGGTGGCGTCCCCCAGGTGTTCCTGACAGCAT
CATCTGGGACAGTGCAGATCCCTGTTTCAGCAGTTCAGCTCCACCAGATGGCTGTGATAGGGCAGCAGGC
CGGGAGCAGCAGCAACCTCACCGAGCTACAGGTGGTGAACCTGGACACCGCCCACAGCACCAAGAGTGAA
ACGCGTGACTACAAAGACGATGACGATAAAGGTGATGGGTCCGGCCTGAACGACATCTTCGAGGCTCAGA
AAATCGAATGGCACGAAGGCGCGCCGAGCTCGAGGTAGGCGGCCGCACTCGAGATATCTAGACCCAGCTT
TCTTGTACAAAGTGGTTGATCTAGAGGGCCCGCGGTTCGAAGGTAAGCCTATCCCTAACCCTCTCCTCGG
TCTCGATTCTACGCGTACCGGTCATCATCACCATCACCATTGAGTTTAAACCCGCTGATCAGCCTCAATT
CGATATCAAGCTTATCGATAATCAACCTCTGGATTACAAAATTTGTGAAAGATTGACTGGTATTCTTAAC
TATGTTGCTCCTTTTACGCTATGTGGATACGCTGCTTTAATGCCTTTGTATCATGCTATTGCTTCCCGTA
TGGCTTTCATTTTCTCCTCCTTGTATAAATCCTGGTTGCTGTCTCTTTATGAGGAGTTGTGGCCCGTTGT
CAGGCAACGTGGCGTGGTGTGCACTGTGTTTGCTGACGCAACCCCCACTGGTTGGGGCATTGCCACCACC
TGTCAGCTCCTTTCCGGGACTTTCGCTTTCCCCCTCCCTATTGCCACGGCGGAACTCATCGCCGCCTGCC
TTGCCCGCTGCTGGACAGGGGCTCGGCTGTTGGGCACTGACAATTCCGTGGTGTTGTCGGGGAAATCATC
GTCCTTTCCTTGGCTGCTCGCCTGTGTTGCCACCTGGATTCTGCGCGGGACGTCCTTCTGCTACGTCCCT
TCGGCCCTCAATCCAGCGGACCTTCCTTCCCGCGGCCTGCTGCCGGCTCTGCGGCCTCTTCCGCGTCTTC
GCCTTCGCCCTCAGACGAGTCGGATCTCCCTTTGGGCCGCCTCCCCGCATCGATACCGTCGACCTCGAGA
CCTAGAAAAACATGGAGCAATCACAAGTAGCAATACAGCAGCTACCAATGCTGATTGTGCCTGGCTAGAA
GCACAAGAGGAGGAGGAGGTGGGTTTTCCAGTCACACCTCAGGTACCTTTAAGACCAATGACTTACAAGG
CAGCTGTAGATCTTAGCCACTTTTTAAAAGAAAAGGGGGGACTGGAAGGGCTAATTCACTCCCAACGAAG
ACAAGATATCCTTGATCTGTGGATCTACCACACACAAGGCTACTTCCCTGATTGGCAGAACTACACACCA
GGGCCAGGGATCAGATATCCACTGACCTTTGGATGGTGCTACAAGCTAGTACCAGTTGAGCAAGAGAAGG
TAGAAGAAGCCAATGAAGGAGAGAACACCCGCTTGTTACACCCTGTGAGCCTGCATGGGATGGATGACCC
GGAGAGAGAAGTATTAGAGTGGAGGTTTGACAGCCGCCTAGCATTTCATCACATGGCCCGAGAGCTGCAT
CCGGACTGTACTGGGTCTCTCTGGTTAGACCAGATCTGAGCCTGGGAGCTCTCTGGCTAACTAGGGAACC
CACTGCTTAAGCCTCAATAAAGCTTGCCTTGAGTGCTTCAAGTAGTGTGTGCCCGTCTGTTGTGTGACTC
TGGTAACTAGAGATCCCTCAGACCCTTTTAGTCAGTGTGGAAAATCTCTAGCAGGGCCCGTTTAAACCCG
CTGATCAGCCTCGACTGTGCCTTCTAGTTGCCAGCCATCTGTTGTTTGCCCCTCCCCCGTGCCTTCCTTG
ACCCTGGAAGGTGCCACTCCCACTGTCCTTTCCTAATAAAATGAGGAAATTGCATCGCATTGTCTGAGTA
GGTGTCATTCTATTCTGGGGGGTGGGGTGGGGCAGGACAGCAAGGGGGAGGATTGGGAAGACAATAGCAG
GCATGCTGGGGATGCGGTGGGCTCTATGGCTTCTGAGGCGGAAAGAACCAGCTGGGGCTCTAGGGGGTAT
CCCC
[124 nt withheld, positions 6585-6708]
C
[91 nt withheld, positions 6710-6800]
A
[49 nt withheld, positions 6802-6850]
CCTTTGACGTTGGAGTCCACGTTCTTT
[37 nt withheld, positions 6878-6914]
ACCCTATCTCGGTCTATTCTTTTGATTTATAAGGGATTTTGCCGATTTCGGCCTATTGGTTAAAAAATGA
GCTGATTTAACAAAAATTTAACGCGAATTAATTCTGTGGAATGTGTGTCAGTTAGGGTGTGGAAAGTCCC
CAGGCTCCCCAGCAGGCAGAAGTATGCAAAGCATGCATCTCAATTAGTCAGCAACCAGGTGTGGAAAGTC
CCCAGGCTCCCCAGCAGGCAGAAGTATGCAAAGCATGCATCTCAATTAGTCAGCAACCATAGTCCCGCCC
CTAACTCCGCCCATCCCGCCCCTAACTCCGCCCAGTTCCGCCCATTCTCCGCCCCATGGCTGACTAATTT
TTTTTATTTATGCAGAGGCCGAGGCCGCCTCTGCCTCTGAGCTATTCCAGAAGTAGTGAGGAGGCTTTTT
TGGAGGCCTAGGCTTTTGCAAAAAGCTCCCGGGAGCTTGTATATCCATTTTCGGATCTGATCAGCACGTG
TTGACAATTAATCATCGGCATAGTATATCGGCATAGTATAATACGACAAGGTGAGGAACTAAACCATGGC
CAAGTTGACCAGTGCCGTTCCGGTGCTCACCGCGCGCGACGTCGCCGGAGCGGTCGAGTTCTGGACCGAC
CGGCTCGGGTTCTCCCGGGACTTCGTGGAGGACGACTTCGCCGGTGTGGTCCGGGACGACGTGACCCTGT
TCATCAGCGCGGTCCAGGACCAGGTGGTGCCGGACAACACCCTGGCCTGGGTGTGGGTGCGCGGCCTGGA
CGAGCTGTACGCCGAGTGGTCGGAGGTCGTGTCCACGAACTTCCGGGACGCCTCCGGGCCGGCCATGACC
GAGATCGGCGAGCAGCCGTGGGGGCGGGAGTTCGCCCTGCGCGACCCGGCCGGCAACTGCGTGCACTTCG
TGGCCGAGGAGCAGGACTGACACGTGCTACGAGATTTCGATTCCACCGCCGCCTTCTATGAAAGGTTGGG
CTTCGGAATCGTTTTCCGGGACGCCGGCTGGATGATCCTCCAGCGCGGGGATCTCATGCTGGAGTTCTTC
GCCCACCCCAACTTGTTTATTGCAGCTTATAATGGTTACAAATAAAGCAATAGCATCACAAATTTCACAA
ATAAAGCATTTTTTTCACTGCATTCTAGTTGTGGTTTGTCCAAACTCATCAATGTATCTTATCATGTCTG
TATACCGTCGACCTCTAGCTAGAGCTTGGCGTAATCATGGTCATAGCTGTTTCCTGTGTGAAATTGTTAT
CCGCTCACAATTCCACACAACATACGAGCCGGAAGCATAAAGTGTAAAGCCTGGGGTGCCTAATGAGTGA
GCTAACTCACATTAATTGCGTTGCGCTCACTGCCCGCTTTCCAGTCGGGAAACCTGTCGTGCCAGCTGCA
TTAATGAATCGGCCAACGCGCGGGGAGAGGCGGTTTGCGTATTGGGCGCTCTTCCGCTTCCTCGCTCACT
GACTCGCTGCGCTCGGTCGTTCGGCTGCGGCGAGCGGTATCAGCTCACTCAAAGGCGGTAATACGGTTAT
CCACAGAATCAGGGGATAACGCAGGAAAGAACATGTGAGCAAAAGGCCAGCAAAAGGCCAGGAACCGTAA
AAAGGCCGCGTTGCTGGCGTTTTTCCATAGGCTCCGCCCCCCTGACGAGCATCACAAAAATCGACGCTCA
AGTCAGAGGTGGCGAAACCCGACAGGACTATAAAGATACCAGGCGTTTCCCCCTGGAAGCTCCCTCGTGC
GCTCTCCTGTTCCGACCCTGCCGCTTACCGGATACCTGTCCGCCTTTCTCCCTTCGGGAAGCGTGGCGCT
TTCTCATAGCTCACGCTGTAGGTATCTCAGTTCGGTGTAGGTCGTTCGCTCCAAGCTGGGCTGTGTGCAC
GAACCCCCCGTTCAGCCCGACCGCTGCGCCTTATCCGGTAACTATCGTCTTGAGTCCAACCCGGTAAGAC
ACGACTTATCGCCACTGGCAGCAGCCACTGGTAACAGGATTAGCAGAGCGAGGTATGTAGGCGGTGCTAC
AGAGTTCTTGAAGTGGTGGCCTAACTACGGCTACACTAGAAGAACAGTATTTGGTATCTGCGCTCTGCTG
AAGCCAGTTACCTTCGGAAAAAGAGTTGGTAGCTCTTGATCCGGCAAACAAACCACCGCTGGTAGCGGTG
GTTTTTTTGTTTGCAAGCAGCAGATTACGCGCAGAAAAAAAGGATCTCAAGAAGATCCTTTGATCTTTTC
TACGGGGTCTGACGCTCAGTGGAACGAAAACTCACGTTAAGGGATTTTGGTCATGAGATTATCAAAAAGG
ATCTTCACCTAGATCCTTTTAAATTAAAAATGAAGTTTTAAATCAATCTAAAGTATATATGAGTAAACTT
GGTCTGACAGTTACCAATGCTTAATCAGTGAGGCACCTATCTCAGCGATCTGTCTATTTCGTTCATCCAT
AGTTGCCTGACTCCCCGTCGTGTAGATAACTACGATACGGGAGGGCTTACCATCTGGCCCCAGTGCTGCA
ATGATACCGCGAGACCCACGCTCACCGGCTCCAGATTTATCAGCAATAAACCAGCCAGCCGGAAGGGCCG
AGCGCAGAAGTGGTCCTGCAACTTTATCCGCCTCCATCCAGTCTATTAATTGTTGCCGGGAAGCTAGAGT
AAGTAGTTCGCCAGTTAATAGTTTGCGCAACGTTGTTGCCATTGCTACAGGCATCGTGGTGTCACGCTCG
TCGTTTGGTATGGCTTCATTCAGCTCCGGTTCCCAACGATCAAGGCGAGTTACATGATCCCCCATGTTGT
GCAAAAAAGCGGTTAGCTCCTTCGGTCCTCCGATCGTTGTCAGAAGTAAGTTGGCCGCAGTGTTATCACT
CATGGTTATGGCAGCACTGCATAATTCTCTTACTGTCATGCCATCCGTAAGATGCTTTTCTGTGACTGGT
GAGTACTCAACCAAGTCATTCTGAGAATAGTGTATGCGGCGACCGAGTTGCTCTTGCCCGGCGTCAATAC
GGGATAATACCGCGCCACATAGCAGAACTTTAAAAGTGCTCATCATTGGAAAACGTTCTTCGGGGCGAAA
ACTCTCAAGGATCTTACCGCTGTTGAGATCCAGTTCGATGTAACCCACTCGTGCACCCAACTGATCTTCA
GCATCTTTTACTTTCACCAGCGTTTCTGGGTGAGCAAAAACAGGAAGGCAAAATGCCGCAAAAAAGGGAA
TAAGGGCGACACGGAAATGTTGAATACTCATACTCTTCCTTTTTCAATATTATTGAAGCATTTATCAGGG
TTATTGTCTCATGAGCGGATACATATTTGAATGTATTTAGAAAAATAAACAAATAGGGGTTCCGCGCACA
TTTCCCCGAAAAGTGCCACCTG
Features (pLannotate 1.2.2; 38 found; start..end, strand, type, name):
     33..85      -  misc_feature   bom (fragment): basis of mobility region from pBR322
    240..619     +  enhancer       CMV enhancer: human cytomegalovirus immediate early enhancer
    620..819     +  promoter       CMV promoter: human cytomegalovirus (CMV) immediate early promoter
    837..1017    +  LTR            5' LTR (truncated): truncated 5' long terminal repeat (LTR) from HIV-1
   1064..1189    +  misc_feature   HIV-1 Ψ: packaging signal of human immunodeficiency virus type 1
   1173..1536    +  CDS            HIV-1 gag (fragment): gag protein from human immunodeficiency virus 1; gag
   1682..1915    +  misc_feature   RRE: The Rev response element (RRE) of HIV-1 allows for Rev-dependent mRNA export from the nucleus to the cytoplasm.
   2292..2392    +  CDS            Rev (fragment): human immunodeficiency virus 1 (HIV-1) Rev protein; rev; enhances nuclear export of unspliced and incompletely spliced viral mRNAs
   2442..2559    +  misc_feature   cPPT/CTS: central polypurine tract and central termination sequence of HIV-1
   2612..2882    +  protein_bind   tetracycline response element: contains seven copies of the tetracycline operator tetO tetracycline repressor TetR
   2893..2910    +  misc_feature   MCS (fragment): pUC18/19 multiple cloning site
   2915..2953    +  promoter       minimal CMV promoter: human cytomegalovirus (CMV) immediate early promoter
   3053..3071    +  promoter       T7 promoter: promoter for bacteriophage T7 RNA polymerase
   3103..3127    +  protein_bind   attB1: mutant version of attB; recombination site for the Gateway® BP reaction BP Clonase™
   3167..4690    +  CDS            SRF: SRF_HUMAN - Experimental evidence at protein level: Swiss-Prot protein existence level 1. SRF is a transcription factor that binds to the serum response element (SRE), a short sequence of dyad symmetry located 300 bp to the 5' of the site of transcription initiation of some genes (such as FOS). Together with MRTFA transcription coactivator, controls expression of genes regulating the cytoskeleton during development, morphogenesis and cell migration. The SRF-MRTFA complex activity responds to Rho GTPase-induced changes in cellular globular actin (G- actin) concentration, thereby coupling cytosk
   4697..4720    +  CDS            3xFLAG (fragment): three tandem FLAG® epitope tags
   4733..4777    +  CDS            AviTag™: peptide tag that allows for enzymatic biotinylation
   4822..4846    -  protein_bind   attB2: mutant version of attB; recombination site for the Gateway® BP reaction BP Clonase™
   4872..4913    +  CDS            V5 tag: epitope tag from simian virus 5
   4967..4990    +  misc_feature   MCS (fragment): pBluescript multiple cloning site
   4990..5578    +  misc_feature   WPRE: woodchuck hepatitis virus posttranscriptional regulatory element
   5515..6096    +  CDS            nef (fragment): NEF_HV1H2 - Experimental evidence at protein level: Swiss-Prot protein existence level 1. Extracellular Nef protein targets CD4(+) T-lymphocytes for apoptosis by interacting with CXCR4 surface receptors. From Human immunodeficiency virus type 1 group M subtype B (isolate HXB2) (HIV-1).
   6103..6283    +  LTR            5' LTR (truncated): truncated 5' long terminal repeat (LTR) from HIV-1
   6315..6539    +  polyA_signal   bGH poly(A) signal: bovine growth hormone polyadenylation signal
   6543..6564    +  promoter       SV40 promoter (fragment): SV40 enhancer and early promoter
   6585..7013    +  rep_origin     f1 ori (sequence partly withheld): f1 bacteriophage origin of replication; arrow indicates direction of (+) strand synthesis
   7027..7356    +  promoter       SV40 promoter: SV40 enhancer and early promoter
   7404..7451    +  promoter       EM7 promoter: synthetic bacterial promoter&nbsp
   7470..7844    +  CDS            BleoR: antibiotic-binding protein; Sh ble from Streptoalloteichus hindustanus; confers resistance to bleomycin, phleomycin, and Zeocin™
   7854..7979    +  CDS            ble (fragment): BLE_KLEPN - Experimental evidence at protein level: Swiss-Prot protein existence level 1. Binding protein with a strong affinity to the bleomycin family of antibiotics. Binds to CL990; an antimitotic-antibiotic compound. From Klebsiella pneumoniae.
   7974..8095    +  polyA_signal   SV40 poly(A) signal: SV40 polyadenylation signal
   8168..8184    -  protein_bind   lac operator: The lac repressor binds to the lac operator to inhibit transcription in E. coli. This inhibition can be relieved by adding lactose or isopropyl-β-D-thiogalactopyranoside (IPTG). lac repressor encoded by lacI
   8192..8222    -  promoter       lac promoter: promoter for the E. coli lac operon
   8237..8258    -  protein_bind   CAP binding site: CAP binding activates transcription in the presence of cAMP. E. coli catabolite activator protein
   8271..8363    -  CDS            lacI (fragment): lac repressor; lacI; The lac repressor binds to the lac operator to inhibit transcription in E. coli. This inhibition can be relieved by adding lactose or isopropyl-β-D-thiogalactopyranoside (IPTG).
   8546..9134    -  rep_origin     ori: high-copy-number ColE1/pMB1/pBR322/pUC origin of replication
   9305..10165   -  CDS            AmpR: β-lactamase; bla; confers resistance to ampicillin, carbenicillin, and related antibiotics
  10166..10270   -  promoter       AmpR promoter: bla
