[The description below was written by a language model from this plasmid's Addgene catalogue record and pLannotate feature annotations shown in this document.]
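Description:
tetO-SRF is a doxycycline-inducible lentiviral expression plasmid carrying human serum response factor (SRF, also known as MCM1), built in the FU-tetO-Gateway destination backbone by Gateway recombination. In bacteria it is maintained through a ColE1/pUC-type origin and selected with ampicillin (AmpR); the catalogue lists it as low copy. An f1 origin is also present. Outside the viral unit, an SV40/EM7-driven BleoR cassette with an SV40 poly(A) signal is annotated.

The transfer cassette has a CMV enhancer/promoter fused to a truncated HIV-1 5' LTR, which drives genomic RNA production in packaging cells. This is followed by the Ψ packaging signal with a gag fragment, the RRE for Rev-dependent export, and the cPPT/CTS. The payload promoter is a tetracycline response element with seven tetO copies joined to a minimal CMV promoter, so expression depends on a tetracycline-controlled transactivator and doxycycline. The plasmid does not encode a transactivator, so it must be supplied separately.

The SRF ORF lies between attB1 and attB2. It is followed, still inside the att sites, by a FLAG-tag fragment and an AviTag for enzymatic biotinylation, consistent with its amplification from a FLAG/biotin-tagged SRF entry clone. A backbone V5 tag lies beyond attB2, and the record does not show whether it is translated. WPRE, a truncated 3' LTR and a bGH poly(A) signal complete the unit.

The backbone modification field mentions an AKT1 ORF, but every other field and the annotated sequence identify SRF. The sequenced record is also slightly longer than the stated total size. The associated work used the plasmid for inducible transcription factor overexpression in direct reprogramming toward human cardiomyocyte-like cells.
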