Addgene plasmid #170704: tetO-SRF
Purpose: doxycycline-inducible overexpression of SRF
Depositing lab: Paul Burridge. Depositing organization: Northwestern University. Publication: A novel transcription factor combination for direct reprogramming to a spontaneously contracting human cardiomyocyte-like state. Romero-Tejeda M, Fonoudi H, Weddle CJ, DeKeyser JM, Lenny B, Fetterman KA, Magdy T, Sapkota Y, Epting C, Burridge PW. J Mol Cell Cardiol. 2023 Jul 6:S0022-2828(23)00106-2. doi: 10.1016/j.yjmcc.2023.06.005. PubMed 37421991.
Backbone
  Vector backbone: FU-tetO-Gateway
  Backbone manufacturer: addgene plasmid #43914
  Backbone size w/o insert (bp): 8600
  Total vector size (bp): 10050
  Modifications to backbone: AKT1 ORF added to plasmid using Gateway cloning
  Vector type: Mammalian Expression, Lentiviral ; Doxycycline Inducible
Growth in bacteria
  Bacterial resistance: Ampicillin, 100 μg/mL
  Growth temperature: 30°C
  Growth strain: NEB Stable
  Copy number: Low Copy
Gene/Insert
  Gene/Insert name: SRF (alt names: MCM1; serum response factor)
  Species: H. sapiens (human)
  Insert size (bp): 1527
  Entrez Gene: SRF (a.k.a. MCM1)
  Promoter: TRE promoter, Tet-ON
  Cloning method: Gateway Cloning
  Sequencing primers: 5′ LNCX; T7
Resource information
  A portion of this plasmid was derived from a plasmid made by: pEntr-SRFflbio was a gift from William Pu (Addgene plasmid # 32971 ; http://n2t.net/addgene:32971 ; RRID:Addgene_32971)
Terms and licenses: Academic/Nonprofit Terms; Industry Terms: Not Available to Industry
Depositor comments: This plasmid was generated using Gateway cloning. attB sites were added to SRF via PCR reaction using pEntr-SRFflbio (Addgene Plasmid #32971) as a template. Resulting fragements were recombined with pDONR221 to generate an entry clone. LR reaction was performed using the destination vector FU-tetO-Gateway (Addgene Plasmid #19778).
How to cite: tetO-SRF was a gift from Paul Burridge (Addgene plasmid # 170704 ; http://n2t.net/addgene:170704 ; RRID:Addgene_170704)
